>Addgene plasmid #120377 | K8.1 Pr pGL4.16 | addgene full sequence | sequence record 257145 | Addgene NGS Result
GGCCTAACTGGCCGGTACCCCGGCAGCAATATTAAAGGGACCAAGCTTGGCAATCCGGTACTGTTGGTAA
AGCCACCATGGAAGATGCCAAAAACATTAAGAAGGGCCCAGCGCCATTCTACCCACTCGAAGACGGGACC
GCCGGCGAGCAGCTGCACAAAGCCATGAAGCGCTACGCCCTGGTGCCCGGCACCATCGCCTTTACCGACG
CACATATCGAGGTGGACATTACCTACGCCGAGTACTTCGAGATGAGCGTTCGGCTGGCAGAAGCTATGAA
GCGCTATGGGCTGAATACAAACCATCGGATCGTGGTGTGCAGCGAGAATAGCTTGCAGTTCTTCATGCCC
GTGTTGGGTGCCCTGTTCATCGGTGTGGCTGTGGCCCCAGCTAACGACATCTACAACGAGCGCGAGCTGC
TGAACAGCATGGGCATCAGCCAGCCCACCGTCGTATTCGTGAGCAAGAAAGGGCTGCAAAAGATCCTCAA
CGTGCAAAAGAAGCTACCGATCATACAAAAGATCATCATCATGGATAGCAAGACCGACTACCAGGGCTTC
CAAAGCATGTACACCTTCGTGACTTCCCATTTGCCACCCGGCTTCAACGAGTACGACTTCGTGCCCGAGA
GCTTCGACCGGGACAAAACCATCGCCCTGATCATGAACAGTAGTGGCAGTACCGGATTGCCCAAGGGCGT
AGCCCTACCGCACCGCACCGCTTGTGTCCGATTCAGTCATGCCCGCGACCCCATCTTCGGCAACCAGATC
ATCCCCGACACCGCTATCCTCAGCGTGGTGCCATTTCACCACGGCTTCGGCATGTTCACCACGCTGGGCT
ACTTGATCTGCGGCTTTCGGGTCGTGCTCATGTACCGCTTCGAGGAGGAGCTATTCTTGCGCAGCTTGCA
AGACTATAAGATTCAATCTGCCCTGCTGGTGCCCACACTATTTAGCTTCTTCGCTAAGAGCACTCTCATC
GACAAGTACGACCTAAGCAACTTGCACGAGATCGCCAGCGGCGGGGCGCCGCTCAGCAAGGAGGTAGGTG
AGGCCGTGGCCAAACGCTTCCACCTACCAGGCATCCGCCAGGGCTACGGCCTGACAGAAACAACCAGCGC
CATTCTGATCACCCCCGAAGGGGACGACAAGCCTGGCGCAGTAGGCAAGGTGGTGCCCTTCTTCGAGGCT
AAGGTGGTGGACTTGGACACCGGTAAGACACTGGGTGTGAACCAGCGCGGCGAGCTGTGCGTCCGTGGCC
CCATGATCATGAGCGGCTACGTTAACAACCCCGAGGCTACAAACGCTCTCATCGACAAGGACGGCTGGCT
GCACAGCGGCGACATCGCCTACTGGGACGAGGACGAGCACTTCTTCATCGTGGACCGGCTGAAGAGCCTG
ATCAAATACAAGGGCTACCAGGTAGCCCCAGCCGAACTGGAGAGCATCCTGCTGCAACACCCCAACATCT
TCGACGCCGGGGTCGCCGGCCTGCCCGACGACGATGCCGGCGAGCTGCCCGCCGCAGTCGTCGTGCTGGA
ACACGGTAAAACCATGACCGAGAAGGAGATCGTGGACTATGTGGCCAGCCAGGTTACAACCGCCAAGAAG
CTGCGCGGTGGTGTTGTGTTCGTGGACGAGGTGCCTAAAGGACTGACCGGCAAGTTGGACGCCCGCAAGA
TCCGCGAGATTCTCATTAAGGCCAAGAAGGGCGGCAAGATCGCCGTGAATTCTGCTTGCAAGAACTGGTT
CAGTAGCTTAAGCCACTTTGTGATCCACCTTAACAGCCACGGCTTCCCTCCCGAGGTGGAGGAGCAGGCC
GCCGGCACCCTGCCCATGAGCTGCGCCCAGGAGAGCGGCATGGATAGACACCCTGCTGCTTGCGCCAGCG
CCAGGATCAACGTCTAACTGCAGTCTAGAGTCGGGGCGGCCGGCCGCTTCGAGCAGACATGATAAGATAC
ATTGATGAGTTTGGACAAACCACAACTAGAATGCAGTGAAAAAAATGCTTTATTTGTGAAATTTGTGATG
CTATTGCTTTATTTGTAACCATTATAAGCTGCAATAAACAAGTTAACAACAACAATTGCATTCATTTTAT
GTTTCAGGTTCAGGGGGAGGTGTGGGAGGTTTTTTAAAGCAAGTAAAACCTCTACAAATGTGGTAAAATC
GATAAGGATCCGTTTGCGTATTGGGCGCTCTTCCGCTGATCTGCGCAGCACCATGGCCTGAAATAACCTC
TGAAAGAGGAACTTGGTTAGCTACCTTCTGAGGCGGAAAGAACCAGCTGTGGAATGTGTGTCAGTTAGGG
TGTGGAAAGTCCCCAGGCTCCCCAGCAGGCAGAAGTATGCAAAGCATGCATCTCAATTAGTCAGCAACCA
GGTGTGGAAAGTCCCCAGGCTCCCCAGCAGGCAGAAGTATGCAAAGCATGCATCTCAATTAGTCAGCAAC
CATAGTCCCGCCCCTAACTCCGCCCATCCCGCCCCTAACTCCGCCCAGTTCCGCCCATTCTCCGCCCCAT
GGCTGACTAATTTTTTTTATTTATGCAGAGGCCGAGGCCGCCTCTGCCTCTGAGCTATTCCAGAAGTAGT
GAGGAGGCTTTTTTGGAGGCCTAGGCTTTTGCAAAAAGCTCGATTCTTCTGACACTAGCGCCACCATGAA
GAAGCCCGAACTCACCGCTACCAGCGTTGAAAAATTTCTCATCGAGAAGTTCGACAGTGTGAGCGACCTG
ATGCAGTTGTCGGAGGGCGAAGAGAGCCGAGCCTTCAGCTTCGATGTCGGCGGACGCGGCTATGTACTGC
GGGTGAATAGCTGCGCTGATGGCTTCTACAAAGACCGCTACGTGTACCGCCACTTCGCCAGCGCTGCACT
ACCCATCCCCGAAGTGTTGGACATCGGCGAGTTCAGCGAGAGCCTGACATACTGCATCAGTAGACGCGCC
CAAGGCGTTACTCTCCAAGACCTCCCCGAAACAGAGCTGCCTGCTGTGTTACAGCCTGTCGCCGAAGCTA
TGGATGCTATTGCCGCCGCCGACCTCAGTCAAACCAGCGGCTTCGGCCCATTCGGGCCCCAAGGCATCGG
CCAGTACACAACCTGGCGGGATTTCATTTGCGCCATTGCTGATCCCCATGTCTACCACTGGCAGACCGTG
ATGGACGACACCGTGTCCGCCAGCGTAGCTCAAGCCCTGGACGAACTGATGCTGTGGGCCGAAGACTGTC
CCGAGGTGCGCCACCTCGTCCATGCCGACTTCGGCAGCAACAACGTCCTGACCGACAACGGCCGCATCAC
CGCCGTAATCGACTGGTCCGAAGCTATGTTCGGGGACAGTCAGTACGAGGTGGCCAACATCTTCTTCTGG
CGGCCCTGGCTGGCTTGCATGGAGCAGCAGACTCGCTACTTCGAGCGCCGGCATCCCGAGCTGGCCGGCA
GCCCTCGTCTGCGAGCCTACATGCTGCGCATCGGCCTGGATCAGCTCTACCAGAGCCTCGTGGACGGCAA
CTTCGACGATGCTGCCTGGGCTCAAGGCCGCTGCGATGCCATCGTCCGCAGCGGGGCCGGCACCGTCGGT
CGCACACAAATCGCTCGCCGGAGCGCAGCCGTATGGACCGACGGCTGCGTCGAGGTGCTGGCCGACAGCG
GCAACCGCCGGCCCAGTACACGACCGCGCGCTAAGGAGGTAGGTCGAGTTTAAACTCTAGAACCGGTCAT
GGCCGCAATAAAATATCTTTATTTTCATTACATCTGTGTGTTGGTTTTTTGTGTGTTCGAACTAGATGCT
GTCGACCGATGCCCTTGAGAGCCTTCAACCCAGTCAGCTCCTTCCGGTGGGCGCGGGGCATGACTATCGT
CGCCGCACTTATGACTGTCTTCTTTATCATGCAACTCGTAGGACAGGTGCCGGCAGCGCTCTTCCGCTTC
CTCGCTCACTGACTCGCTGCGCTCGGTCGTTCGGCTGCGGCGAGCGGTATCAGCTCACTCAAAGGCGGTA
ATACGGTTATCCACAGAATCAGGGGATAACGCAGGAAAGAACATGTGAGCAAAAGGCCAGCAAAAGGCCA
GGAACCGTAAAAAGGCCGCGTTGCTGGCGTTTTTCCATAGGCTCCGCCCCCCTGACGAGCATCACAAAAA
TCGACGCTCAAGTCAGAGGTGGCGAAACCCGACAGGACTATAAAGATACCAGGCGTTTCCCCCTGGAAGC
TCCCTCGTGCGCTCTCCTGTTCCGACCCTGCCGCTTACCGGATACCTGTCCGCCTTTCTCCCTTCGGGAA
GCGTGGCGCTTTCTCATAGCTCACGCTGTAGGTATCTCAGTTCGGTGTAGGTCGTTCGCTCCAAGCTGGG
CTGTGTGCACGAACCCCCCGTTCAGCCCGACCGCTGCGCCTTATCCGGTAACTATCGTCTTGAGTCCAAC
CCGGTAAGACACGACTTATCGCCACTGGCAGCAGCCACTGGTAACAGGATTAGCAGAGCGAGGTATGTAG
GCGGTGCTACAGAGTTCTTGAAGTGGTGGCCTAACTACGGCTACACTAGAAGAACAGTATTTGGTATCTG
CGCTCTGCTGAAGCCAGTTACCTTCGGAAAAAGAGTTGGTAGCTCTTGATCCGGCAAACAAACCACCGCT
GGTAGCGGTGGTTTTTTTGTTTGCAAGCAGCAGATTACGCGCAGAAAAAAAGGATCTCAAGAAGATCCTT
TGATCTTTTCTACGGGGTCTGACGCTCAGTGGAACGAAAACTCACGTTAAGGGATTTTGGTCATGAGATT
ATCAAAAAGGATCTTCACCTAGATCCTTTTAAATTAAAAATGAAGTTTTAAATCAATCTAAAGTATATAT
GAGTAAACTTGGTCTGACAGCGGCCGCAAATGCTAAACCACTGCAGTGGTTACCAGTGCTTGATCAGTGA
GGCACCGATCTCAGCGATCTGCCTATTTCGTTCGTCCATAGTGGCCTGACTCCCCGTCGTGTAGATCACT
ACGATTCGTGAGGGCTTACCATCAGGCCCCAGCGCAGCAATGATGCCGCGAGAGCCGCGTTCACCGGCCC
CCGATTTGTCAGCAATGAACCAGCCAGCAGGGAGGGCCGAGCGAAGAAGTGGTCCTGCTACTTTGTCCGC
CTCCATCCAGTCTATGAGCTGCTGTCGTGATGCTAGAGTAAGAAGTTCGCCAGTGAGTAGTTTCCGAAGA
GTTGTGGCCATTGCTACTGGCATCGTGGTATCACGCTCGTCGTTCGGTATGGCTTCGTTCAACTCTGGTT
CCCAGCGGTCAAGCCGGGTCACATGATCACCCATATTATGAAGAAATGCAGTCAGCTCCTTAGGGCCTCC
GATCGTTGTCAGAAGTAAGTTGGCCGCGGTGTTGTCGCTCATGGTAATGGCAGCACTACACAATTCTCTT
ACCGTCATGCCATCCGTAAGATGCTTTTCCGTGACCGGCGAGTACTCAACCAAGTCGTTTTGTGAGTAGT
GTATACGGCGACCAAGCTGCTCTTGCCCGGCGTCTATACGGGACAACACCGCGCCACATAGCAGTACTTT
GAAAGTGCTCATCATCGGGAATCGTTCTTCGGGGCGGAAAGACTCAAGGATCTTGCCGCTATTGAGATCC
AGTTCGATATAGCCCACTCTTGCACCCAGTTGATCTTCAGCATCTTTTACTTTCACCAGCGTTTCGGGGT
GTGCAAAAACAGGCAAGCAAAATGCCGCAAAGAAGGGAATGAGTGCGACACGAAAATGTTGGATGCTCAT
ACTCGTCCTTTTTCAATATTATTGAAGCATTTATCAGGGTTACTAGTACGTCTCTCAAGGATAAGTAAGT
AATATTAAGGTACGGGAGGTATTGGACAGGCCGCAATAAAATATCTTTATTTTCATTACATCTGTGTGTT
GGTTTTTTGTGTGAATCGATAGTACTAACATACGCTCTCCATCAAAACAAAACGAAACAAAACAAACTAG
CAAAATAGGCTGTCCCCAGTGCAAGTGCAGGTGCCAGAACATTTCTCT
Features (pLannotate 1.2.2; 14 found; start..end, strand, type, name):
     78..1727    +  CDS            luciferase: firefly luciferase synthetic luc2 version of the luciferase gene
   1734..1781    +  CDS            hCL1: non-ORF yeast peptide conferring ubiquitin-dependent degradation human codon-optimized
   1788..1904    +  CDS            hPEST: PEST degradation sequence from mouse ornithine decarboxylase human codon-optimized
   1953..2074    -  polyA_signal   SV40 poly(A) signal: SV40 polyadenylation signal
   2100..2231    -  CDS            LT_SV40 (fragment): Experimental evidence at protein level: Swiss-Prot protein existence level 1. Isoform 17kT antigen targets host RBL2 for degradation and promotes cell proliferation. Transactivates host cyclin A promoter through its J domain. From Simian virus 40 (SV40).
   2268..2625    +  promoter       SV40 promoter: SV40 enhancer and early promoter
   2656..3693    +  CDS            HygR: hygromycin B phosphotransferase confers resistance to hygromycin
   3717..3765    +  polyA_signal   poly(A) signal: synthetic polyadenylation signal
   3781..3912    +  CDS            TcR (fragment): tetracycline efflux protein; tet; confers resistance to tetracycline
   4092..4680    -  rep_origin     ori: high-copy-number ColE1/pMB1/pBR322/pUC origin of replication
   4880..5740    -  CDS            AmpR: β-lactamase confers resistance to ampicillin, carbenicillin, and related antibiotics
   5741..5782    -  promoter       AmpR promoter (fragment): bla
   5845..5893    +  polyA_signal   poly(A) signal: synthetic polyadenylation signal
   5907..5998    +  misc_feature   pause site: RNA polymerase II transcriptional pause signal from the human α2 globin gene
