[The description below was written by a language model from this plasmid's Addgene catalogue record and pLannotate feature annotations shown in this document.]
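Description:
K8.1 Pr pGL4.16 is a firefly luciferase reporter plasmid built on the Promega pGL4.16[luc2CP/Hygro] backbone, in which a minimal late gene promoter from Kaposi's sarcoma-associated herpesvirus (HHV-8) drives the reporter. The insert is very short, recorded as 23 bp of the K8.1 promoter, cloned between the KpnI and HindIII sites of the multiple cloning region immediately upstream of the luciferase coding sequence. It is too small to be picked up as a separate feature in the annotation. The plasmid totals 5,998 bp and is propagated in E. coli at high copy through a ColE1/pUC-type origin with ampicillin selection from the β-lactamase gene.

The reporter is the synthetic luc2 firefly luciferase fused at its C-terminus to two destabilising elements, the hCL1 ubiquitin-dependent degron and the hPEST sequence derived from mouse ornithine decarboxylase, followed by an SV40 polyadenylation signal. These degrons shorten the protein's half-life, so the luminescent signal tracks changes in promoter activity more closely rather than accumulating over time. Upstream of the cloning site, a synthetic poly(A) signal and an RNA polymerase II pause site from the human α2 globin gene reduce read-through transcription from the backbone and thereby lower background. A separate cassette with the SV40 enhancer/early promoter, the hygromycin B phosphotransferase gene and a synthetic poly(A) signal permits hygromycin selection of stably transfected mammalian cells. The small SV40 large T and tetracycline-resistance matches are annotated only as fragments.

The construct is intended for measuring KSHV late gene promoter activity, and the associated work concerns viral factors required for late gene expression.
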