Addgene plasmid #120377: K8.1 Pr pGL4.16
Purpose: Firefly luciferase reporter with KSHV K8.1 late gene promoter
Depositing lab: Britt Glaunsinger. Depositing organization: University of California, Berkeley. Publication: The interaction between ORF18 and ORF30 is required for late gene expression in Kaposi's sarcoma-associated herpesvirus. Castaneda AF, Glaunsinger BA. J Virol. 2018 Oct 10. pii: JVI.01488-18. doi: 10.1128/JVI.01488-18. PubMed 30305361.
Backbone
  Vector backbone: pGL4.16[luc2CP/Hygro]
  Backbone manufacturer: Promega
  Backbone size w/o insert (bp): 6020
  Total vector size (bp): 5998
  Vector type: Luciferase
  Selectable markers: Hygromycin
Growth in bacteria
  Bacterial resistance: Ampicillin, 100 μg/mL
  Growth temperature: 37°C
  Growth strain: DH5alpha
  Copy number: High Copy
Gene/Insert
  Gene/Insert name: K8.1 Promoter
  Species: Kaposi's sarcoma-associated herpesvirus (HHV-8)
  Insert size (bp): 23
  Promoter: K8.1
  Cloning method: Restriction Enzyme; 5′ cloning site KpnI (not destroyed); 3′ cloning site HindIII (not destroyed)
  Sequencing primers: 5′ ctagcaaaataggctgtccccagt
Terms and licenses: Academic/Nonprofit Terms; Industry Terms: Not Available to Industry
How to cite: K8.1 Pr pGL4.16 was a gift from Britt Glaunsinger (Addgene plasmid # 120377 ; http://n2t.net/addgene:120377 ; RRID:Addgene_120377)
